Addgene plasmid #38321: pCI-neo.ARRDC1
Depositing lab: Quan Lu. Depositing organization: Harvard School of Public Health. Publication: Formation and release of arrestin domain-containing protein 1-mediated microvesicles (ARMMs) at plasma membrane by recruitment of TSG101 protein. Nabhan JF, Hu R, Oh RS, Cohen SN, Lu Q. Proc Natl Acad Sci U S A. 2012 Mar 13;109(11):4146-51. Epub 2012 Feb 6. 10.1073/pnas.1200448109 PubMed 22315426.
Backbone
  Vector backbone: pCI-neo
  Backbone manufacturer: Promega
  Backbone size w/o insert (bp): 5472
  Total vector size (bp): 6762
  Vector type: Mammalian Expression
  Selectable markers: Neomycin (select with G418)
Growth in bacteria
  Bacterial resistance: Ampicillin, 100 μg/mL
  Growth temperature: 37°C
  Growth strain: DH5alpha
  Copy number: High Copy
Gene/Insert
  Gene/Insert name: ARRDC1
  Species: H. sapiens (human)
  GenBank ID: NM_152285.2
  Entrez Gene: ARRDC1 (a.k.a. RP11-48C7.5)
  Promoter: CMV
  Cloning method: Restriction Enzyme; 5′ cloning site EcoRI (not destroyed); 3′ cloning site XbaI (not destroyed)
  Sequencing primers: 5′ T7 promoter; 3′ T3 promoter
Terms and licenses: Academic/Nonprofit Terms; Industry Terms: Not Available to Industry
How to cite: pCI-neo.ARRDC1 was a gift from Quan Lu (Addgene plasmid # 38321 ; http://n2t.net/addgene:38321 ; RRID:Addgene_38321)
