[The description below was written by a language model from this plasmid's Addgene catalogue record and pLannotate feature annotations shown in this document.]
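Description:
pCI-neo.ARRDC1 is a mammalian expression plasmid of about 6.8 kb built on the commercial pCI-neo backbone. It carries the human ARRDC1 (arrestin domain-containing protein 1) coding sequence, cloned between EcoRI and XbaI sites that both remain intact. In bacteria it replicates from a high-copy ColE1/pUC-type origin and is selected with ampicillin through the β-lactamase gene. An f1 origin is also present, which allows production of single-stranded DNA. A separate cassette consists of the SV40 enhancer/early promoter, the Tn5 aminoglycoside phosphotransferase gene (NeoR/KanR) and a synthetic polyadenylation signal. It confers G418 resistance, so stably transfected mammalian cells can be selected.

ARRDC1 expression is driven by the human cytomegalovirus immediate-early enhancer and promoter. A chimeric β-globin/immunoglobulin heavy chain intron follows the promoter; it lies upstream of the insert and generally improves transcript processing and expression. The transcript ends at the SV40 late polyadenylation signal. A T7 promoter sits just upstream of the cloning site and a T3 promoter fragment just downstream, and the record lists these as the sequencing primer sites. The automated feature table does not annotate the ARRDC1 open reading frame itself. The unannotated stretch between the T7 promoter and the T3 fragment, which spans the plasmid's numbering origin, is consistent with the insert's position. No epitope tags or reporter fusions are recorded, so the protein appears to be expressed untagged.

The associated publication concerns ARRDC1-mediated microvesicles (ARMMs), which bud from the plasma membrane through recruitment of TSG101. This suggests the construct is used to overexpress ARRDC1 in cultured mammalian cells to study that vesicle formation and release.
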