Features (pLannotate 1.2.2; 18 found; start..end, strand, type, name):
     27..44      -  promoter       T3 promoter (fragment): promoter for bacteriophage T3 RNA polymerase
     62..183     -  polyA_signal   SV40 poly(A) signal: SV40 polyadenylation signal
    206..274     -  CDS            large T antigen (fragment): large T antigen from SV40 (simian virus 40)
    298..365     +  CDS            lacZα (fragment): LacZα fragment of β-galactosidase; lacZ fragment
    369..797     +  rep_origin     f1 ori (sequence partly withheld): f1 bacteriophage origin of replication; arrow indicates direction of (+) strand synthesis
    825..876     -  misc_feature   bom (fragment): basis of mobility region from pBR322
    941..1298    +  promoter       SV40 promoter: SV40 enhancer and early promoter
   1349..2143    +  CDS            NeoR/KanR: aminoglycoside phosphotransferase from Tn5; aph(3')-II (or nptII); confers resistance to neomycin, kanamycin, and G418 (Geneticin®)
   2207..2255    +  polyA_signal   poly(A) signal: synthetic polyadenylation signal
   2275..2329    -  misc_feature   bom (fragment): basis of mobility region from pBR322
   2431..2466    -  CDS            rop (fragment): Rop protein, which maintains plasmids at low copy number; rop
   2561..2665    +  promoter       AmpR promoter: bla
   2666..3526    +  CDS            AmpR: β-lactamase; bla; confers resistance to ampicillin, carbenicillin, and related antibiotics
   3697..4285    +  rep_origin     ori: high-copy-number ColE1/pMB1/pBR322/pUC origin of replication
   4498..4875    +  enhancer       CMV enhancer: human cytomegalovirus immediate early enhancer
   4876..5087    +  promoter       CMV promoter: human cytomegalovirus (CMV) immediate early promoter
   5248..5380    +  intron         chimeric intron: chimera between introns from human β-globin and immunoglobulin heavy chain genes
   5425..5443    +  promoter       T7 promoter: promoter for bacteriophage T7 RNA polymerase
>Addgene plasmid #38321 | pCI-neo.ARRDC1 | depositor full sequence | sequence record 48391 | pCI-neo.ARRDC1 sequence 6762 bps
CTAGAGTCGACCCGGGCGGCCGCTTCCCTTTAGTGAGGGTTAATGCTTCGAGCAGACATGATAAGATACA
TTGATGAGTTTGGACAAACCACAACTAGAATGCAGTGAAAAAAATGCTTTATTTGTGAAATTTGTGATGC
TATTGCTTTATTTGTAACCATTATAAGCTGCAATAAACAAGTTAACAACAACAATTGCATTCATTTTATG
TTTCAGGTTCAGGGGGAGATGTGGGAGGTTTTTTAAAGCAAGTAAAACCTCTACAAATGTGGTAAAATCC
GATAAGGATCGATCCGGGCTGGCGTAATAGCGAAGAGGCCCGCACCGATCGCCCTTCCCAACAGTTGCGC
AGCCTGAATGGCGAATGG
[124 nt withheld, positions 369-492]
C
[91 nt withheld, positions 494-584]
A
[49 nt withheld, positions 586-634]
CCTTTGACGTTGGAGTCCACGTTCTTT
[37 nt withheld, positions 662-698]
ACCCTATCTCGGTCTATTCTTTTGATTTATAAGGGATTTTGCCGATTTCGGCCTATTGGTTAAAAAATGA
GCTGATTTAACAAAAATTTAACGCGAATTTTAACAAAATATTAACGCTTACAATTTCCTGATGCGGTATT
TTCTCCTTACGCATCTGTGCGGTATTTCACACCGCATACGCGGATCTGCGCAGCACCATGGCCTGAAATA
ACCTCTGAAAGAGGAACTTGGTTAGGTACCTTCTGAGGCGGAAAGAACCAGCTGTGGAATGTGTGTCAGT
TAGGGTGTGGAAAGTCCCCAGGCTCCCCAGCAGGCAGAAGTATGCAAAGCATGCATCTCAATTAGTCAGC
AACCAGGTGTGGAAAGTCCCCAGGCTCCCCAGCAGGCAGAAGTATGCAAAGCATGCATCTCAATTAGTCA
GCAACCATAGTCCCGCCCCTAACTCCGCCCATCCCGCCCCTAACTCCGCCCAGTTCCGCCCATTCTCCGC
CCCATGGCTGACTAATTTTTTTTATTTATGCAGAGGCCGAGGCCGCCTCGGCCTCTGAGCTATTCCAGAA
GTAGTGAGGAGGCTTTTTTGGAGGCCTAGGCTTTTGCAAAAAGCTTGATTCTTCTGACACAACAGTCTCG
AACTTAAGGCTAGAGCCACCATGATTGAACAAGATGGATTGCACGCAGGTTCTCCGGCCGCTTGGGTGGA
GAGGCTATTCGGCTATGACTGGGCACAACAGACAATCGGCTGCTCTGATGCCGCCGTGTTCCGGCTGTCA
GCGCAGGGGCGCCCGGTTCTTTTTGTCAAGACCGACCTGTCCGGTGCCCTGAATGAACTGCAGGACGAGG
CAGCGCGGCTATCGTGGCTGGCCACGACGGGCGTTCCTTGCGCAGCTGTGCTCGACGTTGTCACTGAAGC
GGGAAGGGACTGGCTGCTATTGGGCGAAGTGCCGGGGCAGGATCTCCTGTCATCTCACCTTGCTCCTGCC
GAGAAAGTATCCATCATGGCTGATGCAATGCGGCGGCTGCATACGCTTGATCCGGCTACCTGCCCATTCG
ACCACCAAGCGAAACATCGCATCGAGCGAGCACGTACTCGGATGGAAGCCGGTCTTGTCGATCAGGATGA
TCTGGACGAAGAGCATCAGGGGCTCGCGCCAGCCGAACTGTTCGCCAGGCTCAAGGCGCGCATGCCCGAC
GGCGAGGATCTCGTCGTGACCCATGGCGATGCCTGCTTGCCGAATATCATGGTGGAAAATGGCCGCTTTT
CTGGATTCATCGACTGTGGCCGGCTGGGTGTGGCGGACCGCTATCAGGACATAGCGTTGGCTACCCGTGA
TATTGCTGAAGAGCTTGGCGGCGAATGGGCTGACCGCTTCCTCGTGCTTTACGGTATCGCCGCTCCCGAT
TCGCAGCGCATCGCCTTCTATCGCCTTCTTGACGAGTTCTTCTGAGCGGGACTCTGGGGTTCGAAATGAC
CGACCAAGCGACGCCCAACCTGCCATCACGATGGCCGCAATAAAATATCTTTATTTTCATTACATCTGTG
TGTTGGTTTTTTGTGTGAATCGATAGCGATAAGGATCCGCGTATGGTGCACTCTCAGTACAATCTGCTCT
GATGCCGCATAGTTAAGCCAGCCCCGACACCCGCCAACACCCGCTGACGCGCCCTGACGGGCTTGTCTGC
TCCCGGCATCCGCTTACAGACAAGCTGTGACCGTCTCCGGGAGCTGCATGTGTCAGAGGTTTTCACCGTC
ATCACCGAAACGCGCGAGACGAAAGGGCCTCGTGATACGCCTATTTTTATAGGTTAATGTCATGATAATA
ATGGTTTCTTAGACGTCAGGTGGCACTTTTCGGGGAAATGTGCGCGGAACCCCTATTTGTTTATTTTTCT
AAATACATTCAAATATGTATCCGCTCATGAGACAATAACCCTGATAAATGCTTCAATAATATTGAAAAAG
GAAGAGTATGAGTATTCAACATTTCCGTGTCGCCCTTATTCCCTTTTTTGCGGCATTTTGCCTTCCTGTT
TTTGCTCACCCAGAAACGCTGGTGAAAGTAAAAGATGCTGAAGATCAGTTGGGTGCACGAGTGGGTTACA
TCGAACTGGATCTCAACAGCGGTAAGATCCTTGAGAGTTTTCGCCCCGAAGAACGTTTTCCAATGATGAG
CACTTTTAAAGTTCTGCTATGTGGCGCGGTATTATCCCGTATTGACGCCGGGCAAGAGCAACTCGGTCGC
CGCATACACTATTCTCAGAATGACTTGGTTGAGTACTCACCAGTCACAGAAAAGCATCTTACGGATGGCA
TGACAGTAAGAGAATTATGCAGTGCTGCCATAACCATGAGTGATAACACTGCGGCCAACTTACTTCTGAC
AACGATCGGAGGACCGAAGGAGCTAACCGCTTTTTTGCACAACATGGGGGATCATGTAACTCGCCTTGAT
CGTTGGGAACCGGAGCTGAATGAAGCCATACCAAACGACGAGCGTGACACCACGATGCCTGTAGCAATGG
CAACAACGTTGCGCAAACTATTAACTGGCGAACTACTTACTCTAGCTTCCCGGCAACAATTAATAGACTG
GATGGAGGCGGATAAAGTTGCAGGACCACTTCTGCGCTCGGCCCTTCCGGCTGGCTGGTTTATTGCTGAT
AAATCTGGAGCCGGTGAGCGTGGGTCTCGCGGTATCATTGCAGCACTGGGGCCAGATGGTAAGCCCTCCC
GTATCGTAGTTATCTACACGACGGGGAGTCAGGCAACTATGGATGAACGAAATAGACAGATCGCTGAGAT
AGGTGCCTCACTGATTAAGCATTGGTAACTGTCAGACCAAGTTTACTCATATATACTTTAGATTGATTTA
AAACTTCATTTTTAATTTAAAAGGATCTAGGTGAAGATCCTTTTTGATAATCTCATGACCAAAATCCCTT
AACGTGAGTTTTCGTTCCACTGAGCGTCAGACCCCGTAGAAAAGATCAAAGGATCTTCTTGAGATCCTTT
TTTTCTGCGCGTAATCTGCTGCTTGCAAACAAAAAAACCACCGCTACCAGCGGTGGTTTGTTTGCCGGAT
CAAGAGCTACCAACTCTTTTTCCGAAGGTAACTGGCTTCAGCAGAGCGCAGATACCAAATACTGTTCTTC
TAGTGTAGCCGTAGTTAGGCCACCACTTCAAGAACTCTGTAGCACCGCCTACATACCTCGCTCTGCTAAT
CCTGTTACCAGTGGCTGCTGCCAGTGGCGATAAGTCGTGTCTTACCGGGTTGGACTCAAGACGATAGTTA
CCGGATAAGGCGCAGCGGTCGGGCTGAACGGGGGGTTCGTGCACACAGCCCAGCTTGGAGCGAACGACCT
ACACCGAACTGAGATACCTACAGCGTGAGCTATGAGAAAGCGCCACGCTTCCCGAAGGGAGAAAGGCGGA
CAGGTATCCGGTAAGCGGCAGGGTCGGAACAGGAGAGCGCACGAGGGAGCTTCCAGGGGGAAACGCCTGG
TATCTTTATAGTCCTGTCGGGTTTCGCCACCTCTGACTTGAGCGTCGATTTTTGTGATGCTCGTCAGGGG
GGCGGAGCCTATGGAAAAACGCCAGCAACGCGGCCTTTTTACGGTTCCTGGCCTTTTGCTGGCCTTTTGC
TCACATGGCTCGACAGATCTTCAATATTGGCCATTAGCCATATTATTCATTGGTTATATAGCATAAATCA
ATATTGGCTATTGGCCATTGCATACGTTGTATCTATATCATAATATGTACATTTATATTGGCTCATGTCC
AATATGACCGCCATGTTGGCATTGATTATTGACTAGTTATTAATAGTAATCAATTACGGGGTCATTAGTT
CATAGCCCATATATGGAGTTCCGCGTTACATAACTTACGGTAAATGGCCCGCCTGGCTGACCGCCCAACG
ACCCCCGCCCATTGACGTCAATAATGACGTATGTTCCCATAGTAACGCCAATAGGGACTTTCCATTGACG
TCAATGGGTGGAGTATTTACGGTAAACTGCCCACTTGGCAGTACATCAAGTGTATCATATGCCAAGTCCG
CCCCCTATTGACGTCAATGACGGTAAATGGCCCGCCTGGCATTATGCCCAGTACATGACCTTACGGGACT
TTCCTACTTGGCAGTACATCTACGTATTAGTCATCGCTATTACCATGGTGATGCGGTTTTGGCAGTACAC
CAATGGGCGTGGATAGCGGTTTGACTCACGGGGATTTCCAAGTCTCCACCCCATTGACGTCAATGGGAGT
TTGTTTTGGCACCAAAATCAACGGGACTTTCCAAAATGTCGTAACAACTGCGATCGCCCGCCCCGTTGAC
GCAAATGGGCGGTAGGCGTGTACGGTGGGAGGTCTATATAAGCAGAGCTCGTTTAGTGAACCGTCAGATC
ACTAGAAGCTTTATTGCGGTAGTTTATCACAGTTAAATTGCTAACGCAGTCAGTGCTTCTGACACAACAG
TCTCGAACTTAAGCTGCAGTGACTCTCTTAAGGTAGCCTTGCAGAAGTTGGTCGTGAGGCACTGGGCAGG
TAAGTATCAAGGTTACAAGACAGGTTTAAGGAGACCAATAGAAACTGGGCTTGTCGAGACAGAGAAGACT
CTTGCGTTTCTGATAGGCACCTATTGGTCTTACTGACATCCACTTTGCCTTTCTCTCCACAGGTGTCCAC
TCCCAGTTCAATTACAGCTCTTAAGGCTAGAGTACTTAATACGACTCACTATAGGCTAGCCTCGAGAATT
CATGGGGCGAGTGCAGCTCTTCGAGAUCAGCCUGAGCCACGGCCGCGUCGUCUACAGCCCCGGGGAGCCG
UUGGCUGGGACCGUGCGCGUGCGCCUGGGGGCACCGCUGCCGUUCCGAGCCAUCCGGGUGACCUGCAUAG
GUUCCUGCGGGGUCUCCAACAAGGCUAAUGACACAGCGUGGGUAGUGGAGGAGGGUUACUUCAACAGUUC
CCUGUCGCUGGCAGACAAGGGGAGCCUGCCCGCUGGAGAGCACAGCUUCCCCUUCCAGUUCCUGCUUCCU
GCCACUGCACCCACGUCCUUUGAGGGUCCUUUCGGGAAGAUCGUGCACCAGGUGAGGGCCGCCAUCCACA
CGCCACGGUUUUCCAAGGAUCACAAGUGCAGCCUCGUGUUCUAUAUCUUGAGCCCCUUGAACCUGAACAG
CAUCCCAGACAUUGAGCAACCCAACGUGGCCUCUGCCACCAAGAAGUUCUCCUACAAGCUGGUGAAGACG
GGCAGCGUGGUCCUCACAGCCAGCACUGAUCUCCGCGGCUAUGUGGUGGGGCAGGCACUGCAGCUGCAUG
CCGACGUUGAGAACCAGUCAGGCAAGGACACCAGCCCUGUGGUGGCCAGUCUGCUGCAGAAAGUGUCCUA
UAAGGCCAAGCGCUGGAUCCACGACGUACGGACCAUUGCGGAGGUGGAGGGUGCGGGCGUCAAGGCCUGG
CGGCGGGCGCAGUGGCACGAGCAGAUCCUGGUGCCUGCCUUGCCCCAGUCGGCCCUGCCGGGCUGCAGCC
UCAUCCACAUCGACUACUACUUACAGGUCUCUCUGAAGGCGCCGGAAGCUACUGUGACCCUCCCGGUCUU
CAUUGGCAAUAUUGCUGUGAACCAUGCCCCAGUGAGCCCCCGGCCAGGCCUGGGGCUGCCUCCUGGGGCC
CCACCCCUGGUGGUGCCUUCCGCACCACCCCAGGAGGAGGCUGAGGCUGAGGCUGCGGCUGGCGGCCCCC
ACUUCUUGGACCCCGUCUUCCUCUCCACCAAGAGCCAUUCGCAGCGGCAGCCCCUGCUGGCCACCUUGAG
UUCUGUGCCUGGUGCGCCGGAGCCCUGCCCUCAGGAUGGCAGCCCUGCCUCACACCCGCUGCACCCUCCC
UUGUGCAUUUCAACAGGUGCCACUGUCCCCUACUUUGCAGAGGGCUCCGGGGGGCCAGUGCCCACUACCA
GCACCUUGAUUCUUCCUCCAGAGUACAGUUCUUGGGGCUACCCCUAUGAGGCCCCACCGUCUUAUGAGCA
GAGCUGCGGCGGCGUGGAACCCAGCCTGACCCCTGAGAGCTGAT
