>Addgene plasmid #38321 | pCI-neo.ARRDC1 | addgene partial sequence | sequence record 50628 | T7 5'-TAATACGACTCACTATAGGG-3'
CAGCCTGAGCCACGGCCGCGTCGTCTACAGCCCCGGGGAGCCGTTGGCTGGGACCGTGCGCGTGCGCCTG
GGGGCACCGCTGCCGTTCCGAGCCATCCGGGTGACCTGCATAGGTTCCTGCGGGGTCTCCAACAAGGCTA
ATGACACAGCGTGGGTAGTGGAGGAGGGTTACTTCAACAGTTCCCTGTCGCTGGCAGACAAGGGGAGCCT
GCCCGCTGGAGAGCACAGCTTCCCCTTCCAGTTCCTGCTTCCTGCCACTGCACCCACGTCCTTTGAGGGT
CCTTTCGGGAAGATCGTGCACCAGGTGAGGGCCGCCATCCACACGCCACGGTTTTCCAAGGATCACAAGT
GCAGCCTCGTGTTCTATATCTTGAGCCCCTTGAACCTGAACAGCATCCCAGACATTGAGCAACCCAACGT
GGCCTCTGCCACCAAGAAGTTCTCCTACAAGCTGGTGAAGACGGGCAGCGTGGTCCTCACAGCCAGCACT
GATCTCCGCGGCTATGTGGTGGGGCAGGCACTGCAGCTGCATGCCGACGTTGAGAACCAGTCAGGCAAGG
ACACCAGCCCTGTGGTGGCCAGTCTGCTGCAGAAAGTGTCCTATAAGGCCAAGCGCTGGATCCACGACGT
ACGGACCATTGCGGAGGTGGAGGGTGCGGGCGTCAAGGCCTGGCGGCGGGCGCAGTGGCACGAGCAGATC
CTGGTGCCTGCCTTGCCCCAGTCGGCCCTGCCGGGCTGCAGCCTCATCCACATCGACTACTACTTACAGG
TCTCTCTGAAGGCGCCGGAAGCTACTGTGACCCTCCCGGTCTTCATTGGCAATATTGCTGTGAAC
